Addgene plasmid #67119: pCellFree_G03 CTNNB1
Purpose: Standard for cell-free expression benchmarking.
Depositing lab: Kirill Alexandrov. Depositing organization: University of Queensland. Publication: Performance benchmarking of four cell-free protein expression systems. Gagoski D, Polinkovsky ME, Mureev S, Kunert A, Johnston W, Gambin Y, Alexandrov K. Biotechnol Bioeng. 2015 Aug 24. doi: 10.1002/bit.25814. PubMed 26301602.
Backbone
  Vector backbone: pCellFree_G03
  Vector type: Cell-free expression
Growth in bacteria
  Bacterial resistance: Ampicillin, 100 μg/mL
  Growth temperature: 37°C
  Growth strain: DH5alpha
  Copy number: High Copy
Gene/Insert
  Gene/Insert name: CTNNB1 (alt name: Catenin beta-1)
  Species: H. sapiens (human)
  Entrez Gene: CTNNB1 (a.k.a. CTNNB, EVR7, MRD19, NEDSDV, armadillo)
  Promoter: T7
  Tag / fusion protein: His (N terminal on backbone); EGFP (N terminal on backbone)
  Cloning method: Gateway Cloning
  Sequencing primers: 5′ EGFP-C; 3′ T7 terminal
Terms and licenses: Academic/Nonprofit Terms; Industry Terms: Not Available to Industry
How to cite: pCellFree_G03 CTNNB1 was a gift from Kirill Alexandrov (Addgene plasmid # 67119 ; http://n2t.net/addgene:67119 ; RRID:Addgene_67119)
