[The description below was written by a language model from this plasmid's Addgene catalogue record.]
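Description:
pCellFree_G03 CTNNB1 is a cell-free expression plasmid built on the pCellFree_G03 backbone, carrying the human CTNNB1 open reading frame, which encodes catenin beta-1 (β-catenin). It is maintained in E. coli as a high-copy plasmid under ampicillin selection. The record does not name the origin of replication, and no feature table is provided, so the finer architecture of the backbone (for example, any translation-enhancing leader sequences upstream of the coding region) cannot be described from the available information.

The insert was introduced by Gateway recombination cloning, so the coding sequence is expected to be flanked by the att site remnants typical of that method. Transcription is driven by a T7 promoter, so the template depends on T7 RNA polymerase, as is usual in coupled in vitro transcription–translation reactions. The listed 3′ sequencing primer suggests a T7 terminator region lies downstream of the insert. The backbone supplies two N-terminal fusion partners, a His tag and EGFP, so the product is a His-EGFP-β-catenin fusion. The His tag allows metal-affinity capture or detection. The EGFP moiety gives a fluorescent readout that can be used to follow the yield and integrity of the translated protein without purification.

The stated purpose is to serve as a standard for benchmarking cell-free expression. It was deposited in connection with a study comparing the performance of four cell-free protein expression systems, where a defined, fluorescently tagged human protein such as this provides a common test template across systems.
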