>Addgene plasmid #67119 | pCellFree_G03 CTNNB1 | addgene partial sequence | sequence record 120580 | EGFP-N 5'-CGTCGCCGTCCAGCTCGACCAG-3'
CCTTGCTTGTGCCGTGGTGATGGTGGTGATGGTGGTGACCAGAGGTGCCCATGGTTTCACTTACGTGTTT
AATGTCTTTACAGACTTTATACATTACTGTCATGGTTAAATAAAATAAAATAAAATAAAATAAAATAAAA
TAAAATAAAATAAAATAAAATAAAATAAACTTAAGATGTCCCTATAGTGAGTCGTATTAGACGTCAGGTG
GCACTTTTCGGGGAAATGTGCGCGGAACCCCTATTTGTTTATTTTTCTAAATACATTCAAATATGTATCC
GCTCATGAGACAATAACCCTGATAAATGCTTCAATAATATTGAAAAAGGAAGAGTATGAGTATTCAACAT
TTCCGTGTCGCCCTTATTCCCTTTTTTGCGGCATTTTGCCTTCCTGTTTTTGCTCACCCAGAAACGCTGG
TGAAAGTAAAAGATGCTGAAGATCAGTTGGGTGCACGAGTGGGTTACATCGAACTGGATCTCAACAGCGG
TAAGATCCTTGAGAGTTTTCGCCCCGAAGAACGTTTTCCAATGATGAGCACTTTTAAAGTTCTGCTATGT
GGCGCGGTATTATCCCGTATTGACGCCGGGCAAGAGCAACTCGGTCGCCGCATACACTATTCTCAGAATG
ACTTGGTTGAGTACTCACCAGTCACAGAAAAGCATCTTACGGATGGCATGACAGTAAGAGAATTATGCAG
TGCTGCCATAACCATGAGTGATAACACTGCGGCCAACTTACTTCTGACAACGATCGGAGGACCGAAGGAG
CTAACCGCTTTTTTGCACAACATGGGGGATCATGTAACTCGCCTTGATCGTTGGGAACCGGAGCTGAATG
AAGCCATACCAAACGACGAGCGTGACACCACGATGCCTGTAGCAATGGCAACAACGTTGCGCAAACTATT
AACTGGCGAACTACTTACTCTAGCTTCCCGGCAACAATTAATAGACTGGATGGAGGCGGAT
