>Addgene plasmid #67119 | pCellFree_G03 CTNNB1 | addgene partial sequence | sequence record 120581 | T7term 5'-GCTAGTTATTGCTCAGCGG-3'
CCACGCGTACCCAACACACGGACACATGCACGAACACGCATGCAGAGAGATCATACATCATCTATAGAGA
AGTACACGTAAAAGTAAGACTCGTCGTCTGCCAGCTACAACCGAGAAGGCGACGTGAAAGGAACAAGAAA
GGAGGAGGAGGGCGGCCGCTTACACCACTTTGTACAAGAAAGCTGGGTTCAGGTCAGTATCAAACCAGGC
CAGCTGATTGCTGTCACCTGGAGGCAGCCCATCCATGAGGTCCTGGGCATGCCCCAGATCTGGCAGCCCA
TCAACTGGATAGTCAGCACCAGGGTGGTGGCCACCCATCTCATGTTCCATCATGGGGTCCATACCCAAGG
CATCCTGGCCATATCCACCAGAGTGAAAAGAACGATAGCTAGGATCATCCTGGCGATATCCAAGGGGTTC
TCCCTGGGCACCAATATCAAGTCCAAGATCAGCAGTCTCATTCCAAGCCATTGGCTCTGTTCTGAAGAGA
GAGCTGGTCAGCTCAACTGAAAGCCGTTTCTTGTAATCTTGTGGCTTGTCCTCAGACATTCGGAACAAAA
CAGCAGCTGCATATGTCGCCACACCTTCATTCCTAGAGTGAAGTAACTCTGTCAGAGGAGCTGTGGCTCC
CTCAGCTTCAATAGCTTCTGCAGCTTCCTTGTCCTGAGCAAGTTCACAGAGGACCCCTGCAGCTACTCTT
TGGATGTTTTCAATGGGAGAATAAAGCAGCTGCACAAACAATGGAATGGTATTTAGTCCTCTGATAACAA
TTCGGTTGTGAACATCCCGAGCTAGGATGTGAAGGGCTCCGGTACAACCTTCAACTATTTCTTCCATGCG
GACCCCCTCCACAAATTGCTGCTGTGTCCCACCCATGGACGTACGGCGCTGGGTATCCTGATGTGCACGA
ACAAGCA
